Addgene plasmid #167639: pKP1383
Purpose: Express FepA V15C . Please note that mutation numbers are not based on start codon of insert.
Depositing lab: Kathleen Postle. Depositing organization: Pennsylvania State University. Publication: Identification of New In Vivo TonB-FepA Rendezvous Sites. Postle K, Kho K, Gresock M, Ghosh J, Larsen R. bioRxiv 2021.12.08.471779 10.1101/2021.12.08.471779.
Backbone
  Vector backbone: pBAD24
  Vector type: Bacterial Expression
Growth in bacteria
  Bacterial resistance: Ampicillin, 100 μg/mL
  Growth temperature: 37°C
  Growth strain: DH5alpha
  Copy number: High Copy
Gene/Insert
  Gene/Insert name: fepA V15C
  Species: Escherichia coli
  Mutation: fepA with V15C mutation (Mutation is V37C based on start codon)
  Cloning method: Restriction Enzyme; 5′ cloning site Unknown (unknown if destroyed)
Terms and licenses: Academic/Nonprofit Terms; Industry Terms: Not Available to Industry
Depositor comments: The parent is pKP515 in this collection (PMID: 12218040)
How to cite: pKP1383 was a gift from Kathleen Postle (Addgene plasmid # 167639 ; http://n2t.net/addgene:167639 ; RRID:Addgene_167639)
