[The description below was written by a language model from this plasmid's Addgene catalogue record and pLannotate feature annotations shown in this document.]
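Description:
pKP1383 is a bacterial expression plasmid built on the pBAD24 backbone that produces a single-cysteine variant of the Escherichia coli outer membrane transporter FepA. It is a 6,784 nt high-copy plasmid that replicates from a ColE1/pMB1-type origin and is selected with ampicillin through the β-lactamase gene driven by its own promoter. An M13 phage origin is also present, along with non-functional pBR322 remnants (fragments of bom, rop, the tetracycline resistance gene and its promoter) that are simply carried over from the backbone's ancestry.

The fepA coding sequence sits downstream of the araBAD promoter, with the araC regulator gene transcribed divergently. This arrangement lets expression be induced and titrated with L-arabinose. Transcription ends at the rrnB T1 and T2 terminators, which follow a residual polylinker fragment and a 5S rRNA segment. FepA binds ferric enterobactin in the first step of siderophore-mediated iron uptake and also serves as the receptor for colicins B and D. The insert carries a valine-to-cysteine substitution designated V15C. That numbering is not counted from the start codon, and the same change is V37C when counted from the initiating methionine. No epitope tag or reporter is annotated, and the cloning sites used are not recorded.

The plasmid derives from a parent construct, pKP515, in the same collection. The associated work concerns identifying in vivo contact sites between FepA and TonB, so the engineered cysteine was presumably introduced as a probe for those interactions, although the record states the purpose only as expressing FepA V15C.
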