Features (pLannotate 1.2.2; 15 found; start..end, strand, type, name):
     96..974     -  CDS            araC: L-arabinose regulatory protein; araC
   1001..1285    +  promoter       araBAD promoter: araBAD; promoter of the L-arabinose operon of E. coli; the araC regulatory gene is transcribed in the opposite direction (Guzman et al., 1995)
   1320..3557    +  CDS            fepA: FEPA_ECOLI - Also known as fep, feuB. Experimental evidence at protein level: Swiss-Prot protein existence level 1. This protein is involved in the initial step of iron uptake by binding ferrienterobactin (Fe-ENT), an iron chelatin siderophore that allows E.coli to extract iron from the environment. FepA also acts as a receptor for colicins B and D. From Escherichia coli (strain K12).
   3565..3609    +  misc_feature   MCS (fragment): pUC18/19 multiple cloning site
   3693..3808    +  ncRNA          5S rRNA: Accession: RF00001 - 5S ribosomal RNA
   3812..3898    +  terminator     rrnB T1 terminator: Escherichia coli rrnB; transcription terminator T1 from the E. coli rrnB gene
   3990..4017    +  terminator     rrnB T2 terminator: transcription terminator T2 from the E. coli rrnB gene
   4036..4127    +  promoter       AmpR promoter: bla
   4128..4988    +  CDS            AmpR: β-lactamase; bla; confers resistance to ampicillin, carbenicillin, and related antibiotics
   5030..5410    +  rep_origin     M13 ori (sequence partly withheld): M13 bacteriophage origin of replication; arrow indicates direction of (+) strand synthesis
   5596..6184    +  rep_origin     ori: high-copy-number ColE1/pMB1/pBR322/pUC origin of replication
   6370..6421    -  misc_feature   bom (fragment): basis of mobility region from pBR322
   6537..6576    -  CDS            rop (fragment): Rop protein, which maintains plasmids at low copy number; rop
   6577..6762    -  CDS            TcR (fragment): tetracycline efflux protein; tet; confers resistance to tetracycline
   6772..6       +  promoter       tet promoter (fragment) (across the origin): E. coli promoter for tetracycline efflux protein gene
>Addgene plasmid #167639 | pKP1383 | addgene full sequence | sequence record 339571 | Addgene NGS Result
ATCGATGCATAATGTGCCTGTCAAATGGACGAAGCAGGGATTCTGCAAACCCTATGCTACTCCGTCAAGC
CGTCAATTGTCTGATTCGTTACCAATTATGACAACTTGACGGCTACATCATTCACTTTTTCTTCACAACC
GGCACGGAACTCGCTCGGGCTGGCCCCGGTGCATTTTTTAAATACCCGCGAGAAATAGAGTTGATCGTCA
AAACCAACATTGCGACCGACGGTGGCGATAGGCATCCGGGTGGTGCTCAAAAGCAGCTTCGCCTGGCTGA
TACGTTGGTCCTCGCGCCAGCTTAAGACGCTAATCCCTAACTGCTGGCGGAAAAGATGTGACAGACGCGA
CGGCGACAAGCAAACATGCTGTGCGACGCTGGCGATATCAAAATTGCTGTCTGCCAGGTGATCGCTGATG
TACTGACAAGCCTCGCGTACCCGATTATCCATCGGTGGATGGAGCGACTCGTTAATCGCTTCCATGCGCC
GCAGTAACAATTGCTCAAGCAGATTTATCGCCAGCAGCTCCGAATAGCGCCCTTCCCCTTGCCCGGCGTT
AATGATTTGCCCAAACAGGTCGCTGAAATGCGGCTGGTGCGCTTCATCCGGGCGAAAGAACCCCGTATTG
GCAAATATTGACGGCCAGTTAAGCCATTCATGCCAGTAGGCGCGCGGACGAAAGTAAACCCACTGGTGAT
ACCATTCGCGAGCCTCCGGATGACGACCGTAGTGATGAATCTCTCCTGGCGGGAACAGCAAAATATCACC
CGGTCGGCAAACAAATTCTCGTCCCTGATTTTTCACCACCCCCTGACCGCGAATGGTGAGATTGAGAATA
TAACCTTTCATTCCCAGCGGTCGGTCGATAAAAAAATCGAGATAACCGTTGGCCTCAATCGGCGTTAAAC
CCGCCACCAGATGGGCATTAAACGAGTATCCCGGCAGCAGGGGATCATTTTGCGCTTCAGCCATACTTTT
CATACTCCCGCCATTCAGAGAAGAAACCAATTGTCCATATTGCATCAGACATTGCCGTCACTGCGTCTTT
TACTGGCTCTTCTCGCTAACCAAACCGGTAACCCCGCTTATTAAAAGCATTCTGTAACAAAGCGGGACCA
AAGCCATGACAAAAACGCGTAACAAAAGTGTCTATAATCACGGCAGAAAAGTCCACATTGATTATTTGCA
CGGCGTCACACTTTGCTATGCCATAGCATTTTTATCCATAAGATTAGCGGATCCTACCTGACGCTTTTTA
TCGCAACTCTCTACTGTTTCTCCATACCCGTTTTTTTGGGCTAGCAGGAGGAATTCACCATGAACAAGAA
GATTCATTCCCTGGCCTTGTTGGTCAATCTGGGGATTTATGGGGTAGCGCAGGCACAAGAGCCGACCGAT
ACTCCTGTTTCACATGACGATACTATTTGTGTTACCGCCGCCGAGCAGAACTTACAGGCGCCTGGCGTTT
CGACCATCACCGCAGATGAAATCCGCAAAAACCCGGTTGCCCGCGATGTGTCGAAGATCATCCGTACCAT
GCCAGGCGTTAACCTGACCGGTAACTCCACCAGTGGTCAGCGTGGGAATAACCGACAGATTGATATTCGC
GGTATGGGTCCGGAAAACACGCTGATTTTGATTGACGGCAAGCCGGTAAGCAGCCGTAACTCGGTGCGTC
AGGGCTGGCGTGGCGAGCGCGATACCCGTGGTGATACTTCCTGGGTGCCACCTGAAATGATTGAACGTAT
TGAAGTTCTGCGTGGTCCGGCAGCTGCGCGTTATGGCAACGGCGCGGCGGGCGGCGTGGTTAACATCATT
ACCAAAAAAGGCAGCGGCGAGTGGCACGGCTCCTGGGACGCATATTTCAATGCGCCAGAACATAAAGAGG
AAGGTGCCACCAAACGCACTAACTTTAGCCTGACCGGTCCGCTGGGCGACGAATTCAGCTTCCGTTTGTA
TGGCAACCTCGACAAAACCCAGGCTGACGCGTGGGATATCAACCAGGGCCATCAGTCCGCGCGTGCCGGA
ACGTATGCCACGACGTTACCAGCCGGGCGCGAAGGGGTAATCAACAAAGATATTAATGGCGTGGTGCGCT
GGGATTTCGCGCCATTGCAATCGCTGGAACTGGAAGCAGGTTACAGCCGCCAGGGTAACCTGTATGCGGG
CGACACCCAGAATACCAACTCCGATTCCTATACCCGCTCGAAATATGGCGATGAAACCAACCGTCTGTAT
CGCCAGAACTACGCGCTGACCTGGAACGGTGGCTGGGATAACGGCGTGACCACCAGCAACTGGGTGCAGT
ACGAACACACCCGTAACTCGCGTATTCCGGAAGGTCTGGCGGGCGGTACCGAAGGGAAATTTAACGAAAA
AGCGACACAGGATTTCGTCGATATCGATCTTGATGACGTGATGCTGCACAGCGAAGTTAACCTGCCGATT
GATTTCCTCGTTAACCAGACGCTGACGCTGGGTACGGAGTGGAATCAGCAACGGATGAAGGACTTAAGTT
CCAACACCCAGGCACTGACCGGAACGAATACCGGTGGCGCTATTGATGGCGTGAGTACCACCGACCGTAG
CCCGTATTCAAAAGCAGAAATTTTCTCGCTGTTTGCCGAAAACAACATGGAGCTGACTGACAGCACCATC
GTAACGCCGGGGCTGCGTTTCGATCATCACAGTATTGTCGGCAATAACTGGAGCCCGGCGCTGAACATAT
CGCAAGGTTTAGGCGATGACTTCACGCTGAAAATGGGCATCGCCCGTGCTTATAAAGCGCCGAGCCTGTA
CCAGACTAACCCGAACTACATTCTCTACAGTAAAGGTCAGGGTTGCTATGCCAGCGCGGGCGGCTGCTAT
CTGCAAGGTAACGATGACCTGAAAGCAGAAACCAGCATCAACAAAGAGATTGGTCTGGAGTTCAAACGCG
ACGGGTGGCTGGCGGGCGTCACCTGGTTCCGTAACGATTATCGCAATAAGATTGAAGCGGGCTATGTGGC
TGTAGGGCAAAACGCAGTCGGCACCGATCTCTATCAGTGGGATAACGTGCCGAAAGCGGTGGTTGAAGGT
CTGGAAGGATCGTTAAACGTACCGGTTAGCGAAACGGTGATGTGGACCAATAACATCACTTATATGCTGA
AGAGTGAAAACAAAACCACGGGCGACCGTTTGTCGATCATCCCGGAGTATACGTTGAACTCAACGCTGAG
CTGGCAGGCACGGGAAGATTTGTCGATGCAAACGACCTTCACCTGGTACGGCAAGCAGCAGCCGAAGAAG
TACAACTATAAAGGTCAGCCAGCGGTTGGACCGGAAACCAAAGAAATTAGTCCTTACAGCATTGTTGGCC
TGAGCGCGACCTGGGATGTGACGAAGAATGTCAGTCTGACCGGCGGCGTGGACAATCTGTTCGACAAACG
TTTGTGGCGTGCGGGTAATGCCCAGACCACGGGCGATTTGGCAGGGGCCAACTATATCGCCGGTGCCGGG
GCGTATACCTATAACGAGCCGGGACGTACGTGGTATATGAGCGTAAACACCCACTTCTGATCATGGTACC
CGGGGATCCTCTAGAGTCGACCTGCAGGCATGCAAGCTTGGCTGTTTTGGCGGATGAGAGAAGATTTTCA
GCCTGATACAGATTAAATCAGAACGCAGAAGCGGTCTGATAAAACAGAATTTGCCTGGCGGCAGTAGCGC
GGTGGTCCCACCTGACCCCATGCCGAACTCAGAAGTGAAACGCCGTAGCGCCGATGGTAGTGTGGGGTCT
CCCCATGCGAGAGTAGGGAACTGCCAGGCATCAAATAAAACGAAAGGCTCAGTCGAAAGACTGGGCCTTT
CGTTTTATCTGTTGTTTGTCGGTGAACGCTCTCCTGAGTAGGACAAATCCGCCGGGAGCGGATTTGAACG
TTGCGAAGCAACGGCCCGGAGGGTGGCGGGCAGGACGCCCGCCATAAACTGCCAGGCATCAAATTAAGCA
GAAGGCCATCCTGACGGATGGCCTTTTTGCGTTTCTACAAACTCTTTTGTTTATTTTTCTAAATACATTC
AAATATGTATCCGCTCATGAGACAATAACCCTGATAAATGCTTCAATAATATTGAAAAAGGAAGAGTATG
AGTATTCAACATTTCCGTGTCGCCCTTATTCCCTTTTTTGCGGCATTTTGCCTTCCTGTTTTTGCTCACC
CAGAAACGCTGGTGAAAGTAAAAGATGCTGAAGATCAGTTGGGTGCACGAGTGGGTTACATCGAACTGGA
TCTCAACAGCGGTAAGATCCTTGAGAGTTTTCGCCCCGAAGAACGTTTTCCAATGATGAGCACTTTTAAA
GTTCTGCTATGTGGCGCGGTATTATCCCGTGTTGACGCCGGGCAAGAGCAACTCGGTCGCCGCATACACT
ATTCTCAGAATGACTTGGTTGAGTACTCACCAGTCACAGAAAAGCATCTTACGGATGGCATGACAGTAAG
AGAATTATGCAGTGCTGCCATAACCATGAGTGATAACACTGCGGCCAACTTACTTCTGACAACGATCGGA
GGACCGAAGGAGCTAACCGCTTTTTTGCACAACATGGGGGATCATGTAACTCGCCTTGATCGTTGGGAAC
CGGAGCTGAATGAAGCCATACCAAACGACGAGCGTGACACCACGATGCCTGTAGCAATGGCAACAACGTT
GCGCAAACTATTAACTGGCGAACTACTTACTCTAGCTTCCCGGCAACAATTAATAGACTGGATGGAGGCG
GATAAAGTTGCAGGACCACTTCTGCGCTCGGCCCTTCCGGCTGGCTGGTTTATTGCTGATAAATCTGGAG
CCGGTGAGCGTGGGTCTCGCGGTATCATTGCAGCACTGGGGCCAGATGGTAAGCCCTCCCGTATCGTAGT
TATCTACACGACGGGGAGTCAGGCAACTATGGATGAACGAAATAGACAGATCGCTGAGATAGGTGCCTCA
CTGATTAAGCATTGGTAACTGTCAGACCAAGTTTACTCATATATACTTTAGATTGATT
[125 nt withheld, positions 5029-5153]
C
[141 nt withheld, positions 5155-5295]
CCTTTGACGTTGGAGTCCACGTTCTTT
[37 nt withheld, positions 5323-5359]
ACCCTATCTCGGGCTATTCTTTTGATTTATAAGGGATTTTGCCGATTTCGGCCTATTGGTTAAAAAATGA
GCTGATTTAACAAAAATTTAACGCGAATTTTAACAAAATATTAACGTTTACAATTTAAAAGGATCTAGGT
GAAGATCCTTTTTGATAATCTCATGACCAAAATCCCTTAACGTGAGTTTTCGTTCCACTGAGCGTCAGAC
CCCGTAGAAAAGATCAAAGGATCTTCTTGAGATCCTTTTTTTCTGCGCGTAATCTGCTGCTTGCAAACAA
AAAAACCACCGCTACCAGCGGTGGTTTGTTTGCCGGATCAAGAGCTACCAACTCTTTTTCCGAAGGTAAC
TGGCTTCAGCAGAGCGCAGATACCAAATACTGTCCTTCTAGTGTAGCCGTAGTTAGGCCACCACTTCAAG
AACTCTGTAGCACCGCCTACATACCTCGCTCTGCTAATCCTGTTACCAGTGGCTGCTGCCAGTGGCGATA
AGTCGTGTCTTACCGGGTTGGACTCAAGACGATAGTTACCGGATAAGGCGCAGCGGTCGGGCTGAACGGG
GGGTTCGTGCACACAGCCCAGCTTGGAGCGAACGACCTACACCGAACTGAGATACCTACAGCGTGAGCTA
TGAGAAAGCGCCACGCTTCCCGAAGGGAGAAAGGCGGACAGGTATCCGGTAAGCGGCAGGGTCGGAACAG
GAGAGCGCACGAGGGAGCTTCCAGGGGGAAACGCCTGGTATCTTTATAGTCCTGTCGGGTTTCGCCACCT
CTGACTTGAGCGTCGATTTTTGTGATGCTCGTCAGGGGGGCGGAGCCTATGGAAAAACGCCAGCAACGCG
GCCTTTTTACGGTTCCTGGCCTTTTGCTGGCCTTTTGCTCACATGTTCTTTCCTGCGTTATCCCCTGATT
CTGTGGATAACCGTATTACCGCCTTTGAGTGAGCTGATACCGCTCGCCGCAGCCGAACGACCGAGCGCAG
CGAGTCAGTGAGCGAGGAAGCGGAAGAGCGCCTGATGCGGTATTTTCTCCTTACGCATCTGTGCGGTATT
TCACACCGCATAGGGTCATGGCTGCGCCCCGACACCCGCCAACACCCGCTGACGCGCCCTGACGGGCTTG
TCTGCTCCCGGCATCCGCTTACAGACAAGCTGTGACCGTCTCCGGGAGCTGCATGTGTCAGAGGTTTTCA
CCGTCATCACCGAAACGCGCGAGGCAGAAGGAGATGGCGCCCAACAGTCCCCCGGCCACGGGGCCTGCCA
CCATACCCACGCCGAAACAAGCGCTCATGAGCCCGAAGTGGCGAGCCCGATCTTCCCCATCGGTGATGTC
GGCGATATAGGCGCCAGCAACCGCACCTGTGGCGCCGGTGATGCCGGCCACGATGCGTCCGGCGTAGAGG
ATCTGCTCATGTTTGACAGCTTATC
